Addgene plasmid #208985: pDONR221-kcnk3a
Purpose: Riboprobe generation
Depositing lab: GuangJun Zhang. Depositing organization: Purdue University. Publication: Evolution of two-pore domain potassium channels and their gene expression in zebrafish embryos. Park SJ, Silic MR, Staab PL, Chen J, Zackschewski EL, Zhang G. Dev Dyn. 2024 Jan 25. doi: 10.1002/dvdy.690. PubMed 38270285.
Backbone
  Vector backbone: pDORN221
  Backbone manufacturer: Invitrogen
  Backbone size w/o insert (bp): 2553
  Total vector size (bp): 3723
  Vector type: Cloning
Growth in bacteria
  Bacterial resistance: Kanamycin, 50 μg/mL
  Growth temperature: 37°C
  Growth strain: DH5alpha
  Copy number: High Copy
Gene/Insert
  Gene/Insert name: kcnk3a (alt names: kcnk3; si:dkey-164m15.1)
  Species: D. rerio (zebrafish)
  Insert size (bp): 1170
  GenBank ID: NM_001030162.1
  Entrez Gene: kcnk3a (a.k.a. kcnk3, si:dkey-164m15.1)
  Promoter: T7
  Cloning method: Gateway Cloning
  Sequencing primers: 5′ M13F; 3′ M13R
Terms and licenses: Academic/Nonprofit Terms; Industry Terms: Not Available to Industry
How to cite: pDONR221-kcnk3a was a gift from GuangJun Zhang (Addgene plasmid # 208985 ; http://n2t.net/addgene:208985 ; RRID:Addgene_208985)
