[The description below was written by a language model from this plasmid's Addgene catalogue record and pLannotate feature annotations shown in this document.]
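Description:
pDONR221-kcnk3a is a Gateway entry clone built on the Invitrogen pDONR221 backbone (spelled "pDORN221" in the record) and carrying the zebrafish (Danio rerio) kcnk3a coding sequence, which encodes a two-pore domain background potassium channel. It is a small, roughly 3.7 kb cloning plasmid maintained in E. coli through a high-copy ColE1/pUC-type origin and selected with kanamycin via the aph(3')-Ia KanR gene. Short lacZα and lacI fragments and the rrnB T1 and T2 transcription terminators are backbone remnants. The terminators help insulate the cloning site from read-through transcription.

The 1,170 bp insert sits between attL1 and attL2, the recombination sites left after a BP reaction. These sites would also allow the gene to be moved into attR-containing destination vectors by LR recombination. The automated annotation labels the open reading frame as human KCNK3 (TASK-1), but this reflects similarity to the closest reference protein; the catalogue entry identifies the insert as the zebrafish orthologue. A T7 promoter lies just outside attL2 on the opposite strand and points back into the insert. Transcription by T7 RNA polymerase would therefore read the insert in the reverse direction and yield antisense RNA relative to the coding sequence.

This arrangement fits the stated purpose of riboprobe generation, presumably for in situ hybridisation to map kcnk3a expression in zebrafish embryos, as part of a study of the evolution and embryonic expression of two-pore domain potassium channels. No eukaryotic promoter is annotated, so the plasmid serves as a template and entry clone rather than an expression vector. The record lists M13 forward and reverse primer sites flanking the cassette for sequence verification.
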