Features (pLannotate 1.2.2; 10 found; start..end, strand, type, name):
      1..37      -  CDS            lacZα (fragment): LacZα fragment of β-galactosidase; lacZ fragment
     53..152     +  protein_bind   attL1: mutant version of attL; recombination site for the Gateway® LR reaction LR Clonase™
    158..1327    +  CDS            KCNK3: KCNK3_HUMAN - Also known as TASK, TASK1. Experimental evidence at protein level: Swiss-Prot protein existence level 1. pH-dependent, voltage-insensitive, background potassium channel protein. Rectification direction results from potassium ion concentration on either side of the membrane. Acts as an outward rectifier when external potassium concentration is low. When external potassium concentration is high, current is inward. From Homo sapiens (Human).
   1332..1431    -  protein_bind   attL2: mutant version of attL; recombination site for the Gateway® LR reaction LR Clonase™
   1449..1467    -  promoter       T7 promoter: promoter for bacteriophage T7 RNA polymerase
   1601..2410    +  CDS            KanR: aminoglycoside phosphotransferase; aph(3')-Ia; confers resistance to kanamycin in bacteria or G418 (Geneticin®) in eukaryotes
   2557..3145    +  rep_origin     ori: high-copy-number ColE1/pMB1/pBR322/pUC origin of replication
   3328..3420    +  CDS            lacI (fragment): lac repressor; lacI; The lac repressor binds to the lac operator to inhibit transcription in E. coli. This inhibition can be relieved by adding lactose or isopropyl-β-D-thiogalactopyranoside (IPTG).
   3475..3502    -  terminator     rrnB T2 terminator: transcription terminator T2 from the E. coli rrnB gene
   3634..3677    +  terminator     rrnB T1 terminator: Escherichia coli rrnB; transcription terminator T1 from the E. coli rrnB gene
>Addgene plasmid #208985 | pDONR221-kcnk3a | addgene full sequence | sequence record 413284 | Addgene NGS Result
GTTTTCCCAGTCACGACGTTGTAAAACGACGGCCAGTCTTAAGCTCGGGCCCCAAATAATGATTTTATTT
TGACTGATAGTGACCTGTTCGTTGCAACAAATTGATGAGCAATGCTTTTTTATAATGCCAACTTTGTACA
AAAAAGCAGGCTTCACCATGAAGAGACAAAACATCAGGACCCTCGTGTTGATCATCTGTACTTTTACTTA
TTTGCTCGTCGGAGCGGCGGTTTTTGATGCATTAGAGTCTAAGATGGAGATCACCCAGAAGAAGATCCTG
GACGATCGGAAGCGAGAGCTGATGGACAAGTACAACTTGAGCAAAGTCAATTTCGACGAGCTGGAGCGGG
TCGTGCTGCAGCTCAAGCCGCACAAGGCGGGGGTCCAATGGAGGTTCGCTGGGTCCTTCTATTTCGCCAT
CACGGTGATTACGACTATAGGATATGGTCATGCGGCCCCCAGCACGGATGGCGGGAAGGTGTTCTGCATG
TTCTATGCTCTCCTGGGGATCCCGCTCACCCTGGTCATGTTCCAAAGTCTGGGTGAACGCATCAACACCT
TCGTCAAATACCTGCTTCACCGTCTCAAAAAGTGTCTTGGTCTCCGTCACACAGAGGTCTCCATGGCCAA
CATGGTGTGCATTGGCTTGATATCCTGCATGAGCACCCTGTGTGTGGGGGCTGCGGCTTTCTCCCGCTAC
GAGGACTGGAGCTTCTTCCATGCATACTATTACTGCTTCATTACACTCACCACCATTGGTTTTGGGGACT
ACGTGGCCCTGCAGAAGGATAACGCTTTACAAACCAACCCCCAGTATGTAGCCTTTAGCTTCATGTACAT
CCTCACAGGCCTCACTGTCATTGGAGCCTTCTTGAACCTGGTGGTTCTGCGTTTTATGACCATGAATGCA
GAAGATGAACGCCGTGACGCAGAACAGCGCACTTTGCTGTCCCGAAATAGGCAGAGCGGAGGCGCCGGAA
CCAATCATTGCATTTCCGACCCACCTTCTTCATCTACCGCGGGACACGGAGGAGGGTCCGGTAAGGGGTT
GTGCAACGTCTACGCAGAAGTGCTCCATTTCCAGTCCATGTGCTCTTGTCTTTGGTACAAAAGCCAAGAG
AAGATGCGCTACTCAATCCCCATGATTATCTCTCACGATCTGTCCACTTCAGACACCTACATGGAGCACA
GCGAGACCTCAGATGTCCTTCACTCCAATGGCTGTGTGTGCAGTGCCTTGCAGGAGCACTCTGCCGCCAG
TTCAGTGTACACAGGCCTGCTTAGCCCAGCACATTACCAAAGACTCTCCAAACGTCGCAGCTCTATTTAG
GACCCAGCTTTCTTGTACAAAGTTGGCATTATAAGAAAGCATTGCTTATCAATTTGTTGCAACGAACAGG
TCACTATCAGTCAAAATAAAATCATTATTTGCCATCCAGCTGATATCCCCTATAGTGAGTCGTATTACAT
GGTCATAGCTGTTTCCTGGCAGCTCTGGCCCGTGTCTCAAAATCTCTGATGTTACATTGCACAAGATAAA
AATATATCATCATGAACAATAAAACTGTCTGCTTACATAAACAGTAATACAAGGGGTGTTATGAGCCATA
TTCAACGGGAAACGTCGAGGCCGCGATTAAATTCCAACATGGATGCTGATTTATATGGGTATAAATGGGC
TCGCGATAATGTCGGGCAATCAGGTGCGACAATCTATCGCTTGTATGGGAAGCCCGATGCGCCAGAGTTG
TTTCTGAAACATGGCAAAGGTAGCGTTGCCAATGATGTTACAGATGAGATGGTCAGACTAAACTGGCTGA
CGGAATTTATGCCTCTTCCGACCATCAAGCATTTTATCCGTACTCCTGATGATGCATGGTTACTCACCAC
TGCGATCCCCGGAAAAACAGCATTCCAGGTATTAGAAGAATATCCTGATTCAGGTGAAAATATTGTTGAT
GCGCTGGCAGTGTTCCTGCGCCGGTTGCATTCGATTCCTGTTTGTAATTGTCCTTTTAACAGCGATCGCG
TATTTCGTCTCGCTCAGGCGCAATCACGAATGAATAACGGTTTGGTTGATGCGAGTGATTTTGATGACGA
GCGTAATGGCTGGCCTGTTGAACAAGTCTGGAAAGAAATGCATAAACTTTTGCCATTCTCACCGGATTCA
GTCGTCACTCATGGTGATTTCTCACTTGATAACCTTATTTTTGACGAGGGGAAATTAATAGGTTGTATTG
ATGTTGGACGAGTCGGAATCGCAGACCGATACCAGGATCTTGCCATCCTATGGAACTGCCTCGGTGAGTT
TTCTCCTTCATTACAGAAACGGCTTTTTCAAAAATATGGTATTGATAATCCTGATATGAATAAATTGCAG
TTTCATTTGATGCTCGATGAGTTTTTCTAATCAGAATTGGTTAATTGGTTGTAACACTGGCAGAGCATTA
CGCTGACTTGACGGGACGGCGCAAGCTCATGACCAAAATCCCTTAACGTGAGTTACGCGTCGTTCCACTG
AGCGTCAGACCCCGTAGAAAAGATCAAAGGATCTTCTTGAGATCCTTTTTTTCTGCGCGTAATCTGCTGC
TTGCAAACAAAAAAACCACCGCTACCAGCGGTGGTTTGTTTGCCGGATCAAGAGCTACCAACTCTTTTTC
CGAAGGTAACTGGCTTCAGCAGAGCGCAGATACCAAATACTGTTCTTCTAGTGTAGCCGTAGTTAGGCCA
CCACTTCAAGAACTCTGTAGCACCGCCTACATACCTCGCTCTGCTAATCCTGTTACCAGTGGCTGCTGCC
AGTGGCGATAAGTCGTGTCTTACCGGGTTGGACTCAAGACGATAGTTACCGGATAAGGCGCAGCGGTCGG
GCTGAACGGGGGGTTCGTGCACACAGCCCAGCTTGGAGCGAACGACCTACACCGAACTGAGATACCTACA
GCGTGAGCTATGAGAAAGCGCCACGCTTCCCGAAGGGAGAAAGGCGGACAGGTATCCGGTAAGCGGCAGG
GTCGGAACAGGAGAGCGCACGAGGGAGCTTCCAGGGGGAAACGCCTGGTATCTTTATAGTCCTGTCGGGT
TTCGCCACCTCTGACTTGAGCGTCGATTTTTGTGATGCTCGTCAGGGGGGCGGAGCCTATGGAAAAACGC
CAGCAACGCGGCCTTTTTACGGTTCCTGGCCTTTTGCTGGCCTTTTGCTCACATGTTCTTTCCTGCGTTA
TCCCCTGATTCTGTGGATAACCGTATTACCGCCTTTGAGTGAGCTGATACCGCTCGCCGCAGCCGAACGA
CCGAGCGCAGCGAGTCAGTGAGCGAGGAAGCGGAAGAGCGCCCAATACGCAAACCGCCTCTCCCCGCGCG
TTGGCCGATTCATTAATGCAGCTGGCACGACAGGTTTCCCGACTGGAAAGCGGGCAGTGAGCGCAACGCA
ATTAATACGCGTACCGCTAGCCAGGAAGAGTTTGTAGAAACGCAAAAAGGCCATCCGTCAGGATGGCCTT
CTGCTTAGTTTGATGCCTGGCAGTTTATGGCGGGCGTCCTGCCCGCCACCCTCCGGGCCGTTGCTTCACA
ACGTTCAAATCCGCTCCCGGCGGATTTGTCCTACTCAGGAGAGCGTTCACCGACAAACAACAGATAAAAC
GAAAGGCCCAGTCTTCCGACTGAGCCTTTCGTTTTATTTGATGCCTGGCAGTTCCCTACTCTCGCGTTAA
CGCTAGCATGGAT
